>Addgene plasmid #124358 | pBHDuet40 | addgene full sequence | sequence record 242357 | Addgene NGS Result
TCCCTTATGCGACTCCTGCATTAGGAAATTAATACGACTCACTATAGGGGAATTGTGAGCGGATAACAAT
TCCCCTGTAGAAATAATTTTGTTTAACTTTAATAAGGAGATATACCATGGGCAGCAGCCATCATCATCAT
CATCACAGCAGCGGCCTGGTGCCGCGCGGCAGCCATATGCAGTACAAACTTATCCTGAACGGTAAAACCC
TGAAAGGTGAAACCACCACCGAAGCTGTTGACGCTGCTACCGCGGAAAAAGTTTTCAAACAGTACGCTAA
CGACAACGGTGTTGACGGTGAATGGACCTACGACGACGCTACCAAAACCTACACCGTAACGGAAGGATCC
TGCCTGGATCTGAAAACGCAGGTGCAGACCCCACAGGGCATGAAAGAGATATCCAACATTCAGGTGGGCG
ATCTTGTTCTGAGCAACACCGGCTATAACGAGGTGCTGAACGTGTTTCCGAAAAGCAAAAAGAAAAGCTA
TAAAATTACCCTGGAAGATGGCAAAGAAATTATTTGTAGCGAAGAACATCTGTTCCCGACCCAGACCGGC
GAAATGAACATCAGCGGCGGTCTGAAAGAGGGCATGTGCCTGTATGTGAAAGAATAAGCTTGCGGCCGCA
TAATGCTTAAGTCGAACAGAAAGTAATCGTATTGTACACGGCCGCATAATCGAAATTAATACGACTCACT
ATAGGGGAATTGTGAGCGGATAACAATTCCCCATCTTAGTATATTAGTTAAGTATAAGAAGGAGATATAC
ATATGGCAGATCTCAATTGGATATCGGCCGGCCACGCGATCGCTGACGTCGGTACCCTCGAGTCTGGTAA
AGAAACCGCTGCTGCGAAATTTGAACGCCAGCACATGGACTCGTCTACTAGCGCAGCTTAATTAACCTAG
GCTGCTGCCACCGCTGAGCAATAACTAGCATAACCCCTTGGGGCCTCTAAACGGGTCTTGAGGGGTTTTT
TGCTGAAACCTCAGGCATTTGAGAAGCACACGGTCACACTGCTTCCGGTAGTCAATAAACCGGTAAACCA
GCAATAGACATAAGCGGCTATTTAACGACCCTGCCCTGAACCGACGACAAGCTGACGACCGGGTCTCCGC
AAGTGGCACTTTTCGGGGAAATGTGCGCGGAACCCCTATTTGTTTATTTTTCTAAATACATTCAAATATG
TATCCGCTCATGAATTAATTCTTAGAAAAACTCATCGAGCATCAAATGAAACTGCAATTTATTCATATCA
GGATTATCAATACCATATTTTTGAAAAAGCCGTTTCTGTAATGAAGGAGAAAACTCACCGAGGCAGTTCC
ATAGGATGGCAAGATCCTGGTATCGGTCTGCGATTCCGACTCGTCCAACATCAATACAACCTATTAATTT
CCCCTCGTCAAAAATAAGGTTATCAAGTGAGAAATCACCATGAGTGACGACTGAATCCGGTGAGAATGGC
AAAAGTTTATGCATTTCTTTCCAGACTTGTTCAACAGGCCAGCCATTACGCTCGTCATCAAAATCACTCG
CATCAACCAAACCGTTATTCATTCGTGATTGCGCCTGAGCGAGACGAAATACGCGGTCGCTGTTAAAAGG
ACAATTACAAACAGGAATCGAATGCAACCGGCGCAGGAACACTGCCAGCGCATCAACAATATTTTCACCT
GAATCAGGATATTCTTCTAATACCTGGAATGCTGTTTTCCCGGGGATCGCAGTGGTGAGTAACCATGCAT
CATCAGGAGTACGGATAAAATGCTTGATGGTCGGAAGAGGCATAAATTCCGTCAGCCAGTTTAGTCTGAC
CATCTCATCTGTAACATCATTGGCAACGCTACCTTTGCCATGTTTCAGAAACAACTCTGGCGCATCGGGC
TTCCCATACAATCGATAGATTGTCGCACCTGATTGCCCGACATTATCGCGAGCCCATTTATACCCATATA
AATCAGCATCCATGTTGGAATTTAATCGCGGCCTAGAGCAAGACGTTTCCCGTTGAATATGGCTCATACT
CTTCCTTTTTCAATATTATTGAAGCATTTATCAGGGTTATTGTCTCATGAGCGGATACATATTTGAATGT
ATTTAGAAAAATAAACAAATAGGCATGCAGCGCTCTTCCGCTTCCTCGCTCACTGACTCGCTACGCTCGG
TCGTTCGACTGCGGCGAGCGGTGTCAGCTCACTCAAAAGCGGTAATACGGTTATCCACAGAATCAGGGGA
TAAAGCCGGAAAGAACATGTGAGCAAAAAGCAAAGCACCGGAAGAAGCCAACGCCGCAGGCGTTTTTCCA
TAGGCTCCGCCCCCCTGACGAGCATCACAAAAATCGACGCTCAAGCCAGAGGTGGCGAAACCCGACAGGA
CTATAAAGATACCAGGCGTTTCCCCCTGGAAGCTCCCTCGTGCGCTCTCCTGTTCCGACCCTGCCGCTTA
CCGGATACCTGTCCGCCTTTCTCCCTTCGGGAAGCGTGGCGCTTTCTCATAGCTCACGCTGTTGGTATCT
CAGTTCGGTGTAGGTCGTTCGCTCCAAGCTGGGCTGTGTGCACGAACCCCCCGTTCAGCCCGACCGCTGC
GCCTTATCCGGTAACTATCGTCTTGAGTCCAACCCGGTAAGACACGACTTATCGCCACTGGCAGCAGCCA
TTGGTAACTGATTTAGAGGACTTTGTCTTGAAGTTATGCACCTGTTAAGGCTAAACTGAAAGAACAGATT
TTGGTGAGTGCGGTCCTCCAACCCACTTACCTTGGTTCAAAGAGTTGGTAGCTCAGCGAACCTTGAGAAA
ACCACCGTTGGTAGCGGTGGTTTTTCTTTATTTATGAGATGATGAATCAATCGGTCTATCAAGTCAACGA
ACAGCTATTCCGTTACTCTAGATTTCAGTGCAATTTATCTCTTCAAATGTAGCACCTGAAGTCAGCCCCA
TACGATATAAGTTGTAATTCTCATGTTAGTCATGCCCCGCGCCCACCGGAAGGAGCTGACTGGGTTGAAG
GCTCTCAAGGGCATCGGTCGAGATCCCGGTGCCTAATGAGTGAGCTAACTTACATTAATTGCGTTGCGCT
CACTGCCCGCTTTCCAGTCGGGAAACCTGTCGTGCCAGCTGCATTAATGAATCGGCCAACGCGCGGGGAG
AGGCGGTTTGCGTATTGGGCGCCAGGGTGGTTTTTCTTTTCACCAGTGAGACGGGCAACAGCTGATTGCC
CTTCACCGCCTGGCCCTGAGAGAGTTGCAGCAAGCGGTCCACGCTGGTTTGCCCCAGCAGGCGAAAATCC
TGTTTGATGGTGGTTAACGGCGGGATATAACATGAGCTGTCTTCGGTATCGTCGTATCCCACTACCGAGA
TGTCCGCACCAACGCGCAGCCCGGACTCGGTAATGGCGCGCATTGCGCCCAGCGCCATCTGATCGTTGGC
AACCAGCATCGCAGTGGGAACGATGCCCTCATTCAGCATTTGCATGGTTTGTTGAAAACCGGACATGGCA
CTCCAGTCGCCTTCCCGTTCCGCTATCGGCTGAATTTGATTGCGAGTGAGATATTTATGCCAGCCAGCCA
GACGCAGACGCGCCGAGACAGAACTTAATGGGCCCGCTAACAGCGCGATTTGCTGGTGACCCAATGCGAC
CAGATGCTCCACGCCCAGTCGCGTACCGTCTTCATGGGAGAAAATAATACTGTTGATGGGTGTCTGGTCA
GAGACATCAAGAAATAACGCCGGAACATTAGTGCAGGCAGCTTCCACAGCAATGGCATCCTGGTCATCCA
GCGGATAGTTAATGATCAGCCCACTGACGCGTTGCGCGAGAAGATTGTGCACCGCCGCTTTACAGGCTTC
GACGCCGCTTCGTTCTACCATCGACACCACCACGCTGGCACCCAGTTGATCGGCGCGAGATTTAATCGCC
GCGACAATTTGCGACGGCGCGTGCAGGGCCAGACTGGAGGTGGCAACGCCAATCAGCAACGACTGTTTGC
CCGCCAGTTGTTGTGCCACGCGGTTGGGAATGTAATTCAGCTCCGCCATCGCCGCTTCCACTTTTTCCCG
CGTTTTCGCAGAAACGTGGCTGGCCTGGTTCACCACGCGGGAAACGGTCTGATAAGAGACACCGGCATAC
TCTGCGACATCGTATAACGTTACTGGTTTCACATTCACCACCCTGAATTGACTCTCTTCCGGGCGCTATC
ATGCCATACCGCGAAAGGTTTTGCGCCATTCGATGGTGTCCGGGATCTCGACGCTC
Features (pLannotate 1.2.2; 20 found; start..end, strand, type, name):
     30..48      +  promoter       T7 promoter: promoter for bacteriophage T7 RNA polymerase
     49..73      +  protein_bind   lac operator: The lac repressor binds to the lac operator to inhibit transcription in E. coli. This inhibition can be relieved by adding lactose or isopropyl-β-D-thiogalactopyranoside (IPTG). lac repressor encoded by lacI
     88..110     +  RBS            RBS: efficient ribosome binding site from bacteriophage T7 gene 10 (Olins and Rangwala, 1989)
    129..145     +  CDS            capTEV™ (fragment): composite tag for in vivo biotinylation, TEV protease cleavage, and 6xHis tagging
    156..173     +  CDS            thrombin site: thrombin recognition and cleavage site
    183..340     +  CDS            GB1 (fragment): B1 domain of Streptococcal protein G effective as a solubilizing fusion partner (Cheng and Patel, 2004)
    687..705     +  promoter       T7 promoter: promoter for bacteriophage T7 RNA polymerase
    706..730     +  protein_bind   lac operator: The lac repressor binds to the lac operator to inhibit transcription in E. coli. This inhibition can be relieved by adding lactose or isopropyl-β-D-thiogalactopyranoside (IPTG). lac repressor encoded by lacI
    839..880     +  CDS            S-Tag (fragment): affinity and epitope tag derived from pancreatic ribonuclease A
    910..927     +  CDS            SET1 (fragment): solubility-enhancement tag derived from T7 phage gene 10B
    935..982     +  terminator     T7 terminator: transcription terminator for bacteriophage T7 RNA polymerase
   1146..1203    +  promoter       AmpR promoter (fragment): bla
   1212..2027    -  CDS            KanR: aminoglycoside phosphotransferase; aph(3')-Ia; confers resistance to kanamycin in bacteria or G418 (Geneticin®) in eukaryotes
   2028..2119    -  promoter       AmpR promoter: bla
   2135..2884    -  rep_origin     RSF ori: Plasmids containing the RSF 1030 origin of replication can be propagated in E. coli cells that contain additional plasmids with compatible origins.
   2967..3031    -  CDS            TcR (fragment): tetracycline efflux protein; tet; confers resistance to tetracycline
   3046..3067    -  protein_bind   CAP binding site: CAP binding activates transcription in the presence of cAMP. E. coli catabolite activator protein
   3080..4162    -  CDS            lacI: lac repressor; lacI; The lac repressor binds to the lac operator to inhibit transcription in E. coli. This inhibition can be relieved by adding lactose or isopropyl-β-D-thiogalactopyranoside (IPTG).
   4163..4240    -  promoter       lacI promoter: lacI
   4248..27      -  CDS            TcR (fragment) (across the origin): tetracycline efflux protein; tet; confers resistance to tetracycline
