[The description below was written by a language model from this plasmid's Addgene catalogue record and pLannotate feature annotations shown in this document.]
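Description:
pBHDuet40 is a bacterial expression plasmid built on the Novagen pRSFDuet-1 backbone, designed for IPTG-inducible production in E. coli of the N-terminal fragment of the split intein gp41-1. It replicates from the RSF1030 origin, which is compatible with other common origins and so allows the plasmid to be maintained alongside a second plasmid in the same cell. Selection is by kanamycin through the aminoglycoside phosphotransferase gene. The backbone also carries lacI under its own promoter, supplying the lac repressor.

The expression cassette consists of a T7 promoter followed by a lac operator and the T7 gene 10 ribosome binding site, so transcription requires a host supplying T7 RNA polymerase and is derepressed by IPTG. The open reading frame begins with a His6 tag (picked up by the annotation as a short fragment of a composite tag), an annotated thrombin cleavage site, and the GB1 domain of streptococcal protein G, a small solubility-enhancing fusion partner. The 264 bp gp41-1 N-intein, of metagenomic origin, was cloned between BamHI and HindIII downstream of GB1; it is not itself annotated in the feature table but fits the unannotated gap after GB1. The catalogue notes deletion of the second multiple cloning site, yet the feature table still shows the second T7 promoter/lac operator, an S-tag fragment and the T7 terminator downstream. The short TcR, SET1 and extra AmpR promoter fragments are probably backbone remnants or spurious matches.

Here GB1 serves as the N-extein, so pairing this fusion with a complementary C-intein construct would permit protein trans-splicing. The associated publication concerns a toxin/antitoxin-based screen for protein splicing that is sensitive to off-pathway reactions.
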