Addgene plasmid #124358: pBHDuet40
Purpose: IPTG-inducible vector encoding the N-terminal gp41-1 split fragment with N-terminally His-tagged GB1
Depositing lab: Hideo Iwai. Depositing organization: University of Helsinki, Institute of Biotechnology. Publication: Off-pathway-sensitive protein splicing screening based on a toxin/antitoxin system. Beyer HM, Iwai H. Chembiochem. 2019 Apr 8. doi: 10.1002/cbic.201900139. PubMed 30963690.
Backbone
  Vector backbone: pRSFDuet-1
  Backbone manufacturer: Novagen
  Backbone size w/o insert (bp): 3992
  Total vector size (bp): 4256
  Modifications to backbone: His6-GB1 tag, deletion of MCS-2
  Vector type: Bacterial Expression
Growth in bacteria
  Bacterial resistance: Kanamycin, 50 μg/mL
  Growth temperature: 37°C
  Growth strain: DH5alpha
  Copy number: High Copy
Gene/Insert
  Gene/Insert name: gp41-1 N-intein
  Species: metagenomic
  Insert size (bp): 264
  GenBank ID: AACY020177900
  Promoter: T7
  Tag / fusion protein: His6-GB1 (N terminal on insert)
  Cloning method: Restriction Enzyme; 5′ cloning site BamHI (not destroyed); 3′ cloning site HindIII (not destroyed)
  Sequencing primers: 5′ T7 Forward; 3′ T7 Reverse
Terms and licenses: Academic/Nonprofit Terms; Industry Terms: Not Available to Industry
How to cite: pBHDuet40 was a gift from Hideo Iwai (Addgene plasmid # 124358 ; http://n2t.net/addgene:124358 ; RRID:Addgene_124358)
